Addgene plasmid #55316: mTagBFP2-Myotilin-C-14
Purpose: Localization: Cytoskeleton, Excitation: 399, Emission: 456
Depositing lab: Michael Davidson. Depositing organization: Florida State University, Tallahassee. Publication: An enhanced monomeric blue fluorescent protein with the high chemical stability of the chromophore. Subach OM, Cranfill PJ, Davidson MW, Verkhusha VV. PLoS One. 2011;6(12):e28674. Epub 2011 Dec 8. 10.1371/journal.pone.0028674 PubMed 22174863.
Backbone
  Vector backbone: mTagBFP2-C1
  Backbone size w/o insert (bp): 4750
  Vector type: Mammalian Expression
  Selectable markers: Neomycin (select with G418)
Growth in bacteria
  Bacterial resistance: Kanamycin, 50 μg/mL
  Growth temperature: 37°C
  Growth strain: DH5alpha
  Copy number: High Copy
Gene/Insert
  Gene/Insert name: Myotilin (alt name: NM_006790.1)
  Species: H. sapiens (human)
  Entrez Gene: MYOT
  Promoter: CMV
  Tag / fusion protein: mTagBFP2 (N terminal on backbone)
  Cloning method: Unknown
  Sequencing primers: 5′ CMV-F; 3′ SV40pA-R
Terms and licenses: Academic/Nonprofit Terms; Industry Terms
Depositor comments: . Excitation = 399; Emission = 456
How to cite: mTagBFP2-Myotilin-C-14 was a gift from Michael Davidson (Addgene plasmid # 55316 ; http://n2t.net/addgene:55316 ; RRID:Addgene_55316)
