[The description below was written by a language model from this plasmid's Addgene catalogue record.]
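Description:
mTagBFP2-Myotilin-C-14 is a mammalian expression plasmid built on the mTagBFP2-C1 backbone (about 4.75 kb without the insert), a C1-style fluorescent protein fusion vector. It is maintained in E. coli as a high-copy plasmid under kanamycin selection. It also carries a neomycin resistance marker, so transfected mammalian cells can be selected with G418. The record does not list the origin of replication or other backbone features, and no feature table is provided. A sequencing primer site in the SV40 polyadenylation region suggests that an SV40 polyA signal lies downstream of the expression cassette.

The payload is human myotilin (MYOT), expressed from the CMV promoter, which is a strong constitutive promoter in most mammalian cell lines. The blue fluorescent protein mTagBFP2 is supplied by the backbone and fused to the N terminus of myotilin, so the insert sits at the C-terminal end of the fluorescent protein. The "14" in the name may refer to a linker length between the two parts, but the record does not say so, and the cloning method is listed as unknown. mTagBFP2 is an enhanced monomeric blue fluorescent protein noted for the chemical stability of its chromophore. The record gives an excitation maximum of 399 nm and an emission maximum of 456 nm.

Myotilin is an actin-associated structural protein, and the record lists the fusion's localization as the cytoskeleton. The construct therefore serves as a blue cytoskeletal marker for fluorescence imaging in transfected mammalian cells, including multicolour experiments alongside green or red reporters.
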