>Addgene plasmid #55316 | mTagBFP2-Myotilin-C-14 | depositor partial sequence | sequence record 85721 | insert sequence
ACGTCAGATCCGCTAGCGCTACCGGTCGCCACCATGGTGTCTAAGGGCGAAGAGCTGATTAAGGAGAACA
TGCACATGAAGCTGTACATGGAGGGCACCGTGGACAACCATCACTTCAAGTGCACATCCGAGGGCGAAGG
CAAGCCCTACGAGGGCACCCAGACCATGAGAATCAAGGTGGTCGAGGGCGGCCCTCTCCCCTTCGCCTTC
GACATCCTGGCTACTAGCTTCCTCTACGGCAGCAAGACCTTCATCAACCACACCCAGGGCATCCCCGACT
TCTTCAAGCAGTCCTTCCCTGAGGGCTTCACATGGGAGAGAGTCACCACATACGAAGACGGGGGCGTGCT
GACCGCTACCCAGGACACCAGCCTCCAGGACGGCTGCCTCATCTACAACGTCAAGATCAGAGGGGTGAAC
TTCACATCCAACGGCCCTGTGATGCAGAAGAAAACACTCGGCTGGGAGGCCTTCACCGAGACGCTGTACC
CCGCTGACGGCGGCCTGGAAGGCAGAAACGACATGGCCCTGAAGCTCGTGGGCGGGAGCCATCTGATCGC
AAACGCCAAGACCACATATAGATCCAAGAAACCCGCTAAGAACCTCAAGATGCCTGGCGTCTACTATGTG
GACTACAGACTGGAAAGAATCAAGGAGGCCAACAACGAGACCTACGTCGAGCAGCACGAGGTGGCAGTGG
CCAGATACTGCGACCTCCCTAGCAAACTGGGGCACAAGCTTAATTCCGGAAGTGCTGGGAGCGCAAGCGG
AAGCGGAGGCTCCGGTTTTAACTACGAACGTCCAAAACACTTCATCCAGTCCCAAAACCCATGTGGCTCC
AGATTGCAGCCTCCTGGACCAGAAACCTCCAGCTTCTCTAGCCAGACCAAACAGTCTTCCATTATCATCC
AGCCCCGCCAGTGTACAGAGCAAAGATTTTCTGCCTCCTCAACACTGAGCTCTCACATCACCATGTCCTC
CTCTGCTTTCCCTGCTTCTCCCCAGCAGCATGCTGGCTCCAACCCAGGCCAAAGGGTTACAACCACCTAT
AACCAGTCCCCAGCCAGCTTCCTCAGCTCCATATTACCATCACAGCCTGATTACAATAGCAGTAAAATCC
CTTCCGCTATGGATTCCAACTATCAACAGTCCTCAGCTGGCCAACCTATAAATGCAAAGCCATCCCAAAC
TGCAAATGCTAAGCCCATACCAAGAACTCCTGATCATGAAATACAAGGATCAAAAGAAGCTTTGATTCAA
GATTTGGAAAGAAAGCTGAAATGCAAGGACACCCTTCTTCATAATGGAAATCAACGTCTAACATATGAAG
AGAAGATGGCTCGCAGATTGCTAGGACCACAGAATGCAGCTGCTGTGTTTCAAGCTCAGGATGACAGTGG
TGCACAAGACTCGCAGCAACACAACTCAGAACATGCGCGACTGCAAGTTCCTACATCACAAGTAAGAAGT
AGATCAACCTCAAGGGGAGATGTGAATGATCAGGATGCAATCCAGGAGAAATTTTACCCACCACGTTTCA
TTCAAGTGCCAGAGAACATGTCGATTGATGAAGGAAGATTCTGCAGAATGGACTTCAAAGTGAGTGGACT
GCCAGCTCCTGATGTGTCATGGTATCTAAATGGAAGAACAGTTCAATCAGATGATTTGCACAAAATGATA
GTGTCTGAGAAGGGTCTTCATTCACTCATCTTTGAAGTAGTCAGAGCTTCAGATGCAGGGGCTTATGCAT
GTGTTGCCAAGAATAGAGCAGGAGAAGCCACCTTCACTGTGCAGCTGGATGTCCTTGCAAAAGAACATAA
AAGAGCACCAATGTTTATCTACAAACCACAGAGCAAAAAAGTTTTAGAGGGAGATTCAGTGAAACTAGAA
TGCCAGATCTCGGCTATACCTCCACCAAAGCTTTTCTGGAAAAGAAATAATGAAATGGTACAATTCAACA
CTGACCGAATAAGCTTATATCAAGATAACACTGGAAGAGTTACTTTACTGATAAAAGATGTAAACAAGAA
AGATGCTGGGTGGTATACTGTGTCAGCAGTTAATGAAGCTGGAGTGACTACATGTAACACAAGATTAGAC
GTTACGGCACGTCCAAACCAAACTCTTCCAGCTCCTAAGCAGTTACGGGTTCGACCAACATTCAGCAAAT
ATTTAGCACTTAATGGGAAAGGTTTGAATGTAAAACAAGCTTTTAACCCAGAAGGAGAATTTCAGCGTTT
GGCAGCTCAATCTGGACTCTATGAAAGTGAAGAACTTTAAGGATCCACCGGATCTAGATAACTGATCATA
ATCAGCCATACCACATTT
